>Addgene plasmid #49790 | Golgi-DKAR | depositor partial sequence | sequence record 74407 | insert
ATGGGCAACTTGAAGAGCGTGGCCCAGGAGCCTGGGCCACCCTGCGGACTTGGACTGGGTCTGGGACTTG
GATTGTGCGGCAAGCAGGGCCCAGCCACCCCGGCAGGTGGAGGTGGTGGAGGAGGTGGAGGTGGTGTGAG
CAAGGGCGAGGAGCTGTTCACCGGGGTGGTGCCCATCCTGGTCGAGCTGGACGGCGACGTAAACGGCCAC
AGGTTCAGCGTGTCCGGCGAGGGCGAGGGCGATGCCACCTACGGCAAGCTGACCCTGAAGTTCATCTGCA
CCACCGGCAAGCTGCCCGTGCCCTGGCCCACCCTCGTGACCACCCTGACCTGGGGCGTGCAGTGCTTCAG
CCGCTACCCCGACCACATGAAGCAGCACGACTTCTTCAAGTCCGCCATGCCCGAAGGCTACGTCCAGGAG
CGCACCATCTTCTTCAAGGACGACGGCAACTACAAGACCCGCGCCGAGGTGAAGTTCGAGGGCGACACCC
TGGTGAACCGCATCGAGCTGAAGGGCATCGACTTCAAGGAGGACGGCAACATCCTGGGGCACAAGCTGGA
GTACAACTACATCAGCCACAACGTCTATATCACCGCCGACAAGCAGAAGAACGGCATCAAGGCCCACTTC
AAGATCCGCCACAACATCGAGGACGGCAGCGTGCAGCTCGCCGACCACTACCAGCAGAACACCCCCATCG
GCGACGGCCCCGTGCTGCTGCCCGACAACCACTACCTGAGCACCCAGTCCAAGCTGAGCAAAGACCCCAA
CGAGAAGCGCGATCACATGGTCCTGCTGGAGTTCGTGACCGCCGCCGGGATCACTCACGGCATGGACGAG
CTGTACAAGGCTGGTACCAAGGGTAATGGTAGGTTTTTAACTTTAAAACCATTGCCTGACAGCATTATTC
AAGAAAGCCTGGAGATTCAGCAAGGTGTGAATCCATTTTTCATTGGTAGATCCGAGGATTGCAATTGTAA
AATTGAAGACAGTAGGTTGTCTCGAGTTCATTGCTTCATTTTCAAAAAGAGGCATGCTGTAGGCAAAAGC
ATGTATGAATCTCCGGCACAAGGTTTAGATGATATTTGGTATTGCCACACCGGAACTAACGTGAGCTATT
TAAATAATAACCGCATGATACAGGGTACGAAATTCCTTTTACAAGACGGAGATGAAATCAAGATCATTTG
GGATAAAAACAATAAATTTGTCATTGGCTTTAAAGTGGAAATTAACGATACTACAGGTCTGTTTAACGAG
GGATTAGGTATGTTACAAGAACAAAGAGTAGTACTTAAGCAAACAGCCGAAGAAAAAGATTTGGTGAAAA
AGTTAGGAGGATCCGGAGGTCTGTCGAGGCAACTGACTGCAGCTGTCTCCGAAGGTGGATCTGGTGGAGT
GAGCAAGGGCGAGGAGCTGTTCACCGGGGTGGTGCCCATCCTGGTCGAGCTGGACGGCGACGTAAACGGC
CACAAGTTCAGCGTGTCCGGCGAGGGCGAGGGCGATGCCACCTACGGCAAGCTGACCCTGAAGTTCATCT
GCACCACCGGCAAGCTGCCCGTGCCCTGGCCCACCCTCGTGACCACCTTCGGCTACGGCCTGATGTGCTT
CGCCCGCTACCCCGACCACATGAAGCAGCACGACTTCTTCAAGTCCGCCATGCCCGAAGGCTACGTCCAG
GAGCGCACCATCTTCTTCAAGGACGACGGCAACTACAAGACCCGCGCCGAGGTGAAGTTCGAGGGCGACA
CCCTGGTGAACCGCATCGAGCTGAAGGGCATCGACTTCAAGGAGGACGGCAACATCCTGGGGCACAAGCT
GGAGTACAACTACAACAGCCACAACGTCTATATCATGGCCGACAAGCAGAAGAACGGCATCAAGGTGAAC
TTCAAGATCCGCCACAACATCGAGGACGGCAGCGTGCAGCTCGCCGACCACTACCAGCAGAACACCCCCA
TCGGCGACGGCCCCGTGCTGCTGCCCGACAACCACTACCTGAGCTACCAGTCCAAGCTGAGCAAAGACCC
CAACGAGAAGCGCGATCACATGGTCCTGCTGGAGTTCGTGACCGCCGCCGGGATCACTCACGGCATGGAC
GAGCTGTACAAGTAA
