>Addgene plasmid #49790 | Golgi-DKAR | addgene partial sequence | sequence record 80350 | CMV-F 5'-CGCAAATGGGCGGTAGGCGTG-3'
CTATATAAGCAGAGCTCTCTGGCTAACTAGAGAACCCACTGCTTACTGGCTTATCGAAATTAATACGACT
CACTATAGGGAGACCCAAGCTTATGGGCAACTTGAAGAGCGTGGCCCAGGAGCCTGGGCCACCCTGCGGA
CTTGGACTGGGTCTGGGACTTGGATTGTGCGGCAAGCAGGGCCCAGCCACCCCGGCAGGTGGAGGTGGTG
GAGGAGGTGGAGGTGGTGTGAGCAAGGGCGAGGAGCTGTTCACCGGGGTGGTGCCCATCCTGGTCGAGCT
GGACGGCGACGTAAACGGCCACAGGTTCAGCGTGTCCGGCGAGGGCGAGGGCGATGCCACCTACGGCAAG
CTGACCCTGAAGTTCATCTGCACCACCGGCAAGCTGCCCGTGCCCTGGCCCACCCTCGTGACCACCCTGA
CCTGGGGCGTGCAGTGCTTCAGCCGCTACCCCGACCACATGAAGCAGCACGACTTCTTCAAGTCCGCCAT
GCCCGAAGGCTACGTCCAGGAGCGTACCATCTTCTTCAAGGACGACGGCAACTACAAGACCCGCGCCGAG
GTGAAGTTCGAGGGCGACACCCTGGTGAACCGCATCGAGCTGAAGGGCATCGACTTCAAGGAGGACGGCA
ACATCCTGGGACACAAGCTGGAGTACAACTACATCAGCCACAACGTCTATATCACCGCCGACAAGCAGAA
GAACGGCATCAAGGCCCACTTCAAGATCCGCCACAACATCGAGGACGGCAGCGTGCAGCTCGCCGACCAC
TACCAGCAGAACACCCCCATCGGCGACGGCCCCGTGCTGCTGCCCGACAACCACTACCTGAGCACCCAGT
CCAAGCTGAGCAAAGACCCCAACGAGAAGCGCGATCACATGGTCCTGCTGGAGTTCGTGACCGCCGCCGG
GATCACTCACGGCATGGACGAGCTGTACAAGGCTGGTACCAAGGGTAATGGTAGGTTTTTAACTTTAAA
