>Addgene plasmid #49790 | Golgi-DKAR | addgene partial sequence | sequence record 80351 | BGH-rev 5'-TAGAAGGCACAGTCGAGG-3'
GGTGACACTATAGAATAGGGCCCTCTAGATTACTTGTACAGCTCGTCCATGCCGTGAGTGATCCCGGCGG
CGGTCACGAACTCCAGCAGGACCATGTGATCGCGCTTCTCGTTGGGGTCTTTGCTCAGCTTGGACTGGTA
GCTCAGGTAGTGGTTGTCGGGCAGCAGCACGGGGCCGTCGCCGATGGGGGTGTTCTGCTGGTAGTGGTCG
GCGAGCTGCACGCTGCCGTCCTCGATGTTGTGGCGGATCTTGAAGTTCACCTTGATGCCGTTCTTCTGCT
TGTCGGCCATGATATAGACGTTGTGGCTGTTGTAGTTGTACTCCAGCTTGTGCCCCAGGATGTTGCCGTC
CTCCTTGAAGTCGATGCCCTTCAGCTCGATGCGGTTCACCAGGGTGTCGCCCTCGAACTTCACCTCGGCG
CGGGTCTTGTAGTTGCCGTCGTCCTTGAAGAAGATGGTGCGCTCCTGGACGTAGCCTTCGGGCATGGCGG
ACTTGAAGAAGTCGTGCTGCTTCATGTGGTCGGGGTAGCGGGCGAAGCACATCAGGCCGTAGCCGAAGGT
GGTCACGAGGGTGGGCCAGGGCACGGGCAGCTTGCCGGTGGTGCAGATGAACTTCAGGGTCAGCTTGCCG
TAGGTGGCATCGCCCTCGCCCTCGCCGGACACGCTGAACTTGTGGCCGTTTACGTCGCCGTCCAGCTCGA
CCAGGATGGGCACCACCCCGGTGAACAGCTCCTCGCCCTTGCTCACTCCACCAGATCCACCTTCGGAGAC
AGCTGCAGTCAGTTGCCTCGACAGACCTCCGGATCCTCCTAACTTTTTCACCAAATCTTTTTCTTCGGCT
GTTTGCTTAAGTACTACTCTTTGTTCTTGTAACATACCTAATCCCTCGTTAAACAGACCTGTAGTATCGT
TAATTTCCACTTTAAAGCC
