>Addgene plasmid #49790 | Golgi-DKAR | addgene partial sequence | sequence record 80795 | Citrine RV 5'-CATCAGGCCGTAGCCGAAGG-3'
GGGCAGCTTGCCGGTGGTGCAGATGAACTTCAGGGTCAGCTTGCCGTAGGTGGCATCGCCCTCGCCCTCG
CCGGACACGCTGAACTTGTGGCCGTTTACGTCGCCGTCCAGCTCGACCAGGATGGGCACCACCCCGGTGA
ACAGCTCCTCGCCCTTGCTCACTCCACCAGATCCACCTTCGGAGACAGCTGCAGTCAGTTGCCTCGACAG
ACCTCCGGATCCTCCTAACTTTTTCACCAAATCTTTTTCTTCGGCTGTTTGCTTAAGTACTACTCTTTGT
TCTTGTAACATACCTAATCCCTCGTTAAACAGACCTGTAGTATCGTTAATTTCCACTTTAAAGCCAATGA
CAAATTTATTGTTTTTATCCCAAATGATCTTGATTTCATCTCCGTCTTGTAAAAGGAATTTCGTACCCTG
TATCATGCGGTTATTATTTAAATAGCTCACGTTAGTTCCGGTGTGGCAATACCAAATATCATCTAAACCT
TGTGCCGGAGATTCATACATGCTTTTGCCTACAGCATGCCTCTTTTTGAAAATGAAGCAATGAACTCGAG
ACAACCTACTGTCTTCAATTTTACAATTGCAATCCTCGGATCTACCAATGAAAAATGGATTCACACCTTG
CTGAATCTCCAGGCTTTCTTGAATAATGCTGTCAGGCAATGGTTTTAAAGTTAAAAACCTACCATTACCC
TTGGTACCAGCCTTGTACAGCTCGTCCATGCCGTGAGTGATCCCGGCGGCGGTCACGAACTCCAGCAGGA
CCATGTGATCGCGCTTCTCGTTGGGGTCTTTGCTCAGCTTGGACTGGGTGCTCAGGTAGTGGTTGTCGGG
CAGCAGCACGGGGCCGTCGCCGATGGGGGTGTTCTGCTGGTAGTGGTCGGCGAGCTGCACGCTGCCGTCC
TCGATGTTGTGGCGGATCTTGAAGTGGGCCTTGATGCCGTTCTTCTGCTTGTCGGCGGTGATATAGACGT
TGTGGCTGATGTAGTTGTACTCCAGCTTGTGTCCC
