>Addgene plasmid #49790 | Golgi-DKAR | addgene partial sequence | sequence record 80796 | DKAR-F 5'-TGGAGATTCAGCAAGGTGTG-3'
GGTAGATCCGAGGATTGCAATTGTAAAATTGAAGACAGTAGGTTGTCTCGAGTTCATTGCTTCATTTTCA
AAAAGAGGCATGCTGTAGGCAAAAGCATGTATGAATCTCCGGCACAAGGTTTAGATGATATTTGGTATTG
CCACACCGGAACTAACGTGAGCTATTTAAATAATAACCGCATGATACAGGGTACGAAATTCCTTTTACAA
GACGGAGATGAAATCAAGATCATTTGGGATAAAAACAATAAATTTGTCATTGGCTTTAAAGTGGAAATTA
ACGATACTACAGGTCTGTTTAACGAGGGATTAGGTATGTTACAAGAACAAAGAGTAGTACTTAAGCAAAC
AGCCGAAGAAAAAGATTTGGTGAAAAAGTTAGGAGGATCCGGAGGTCTGTCGAGGCAACTGACTGCAGCT
GTCTCCGAAGGTGGATCTGGTGGAGTGAGCAAGGGCGAGGAGCTGTTCACCGGGGTGGTGCCCATCCTGG
TCGAGCTGGACGGCGACGTAAACGGCCACAAGTTCAGCGTGTCCGGCGAGGGCGAGGGCGATGCCACCTA
CGGCAAGCTGACCCTGAAGTTCATCTGCACCACCGGCAAGCTGCCCGTGCCCTGGCCCACCCTCGTGACC
ACCTTCGGCTACGGCCTGATGTGCTTCGCCCGCTACCCCGACCACATGAAGCAGCACGACTTCTTCAAGT
CCGCCATGCCCGAAGGCTACGTCCAGGAGCGCACCATCTTCTTCAAGGACGACGGCAACTACAAGACCCG
CGCCGAGGTGAAGTTCGAGGGCGACACCCTGGTGAACCGCATCGAGCTGAAGGGCATCGACTTCAAGGAG
GACGGCAACATCCTGGGGCACAAGCTGGAGTACAACTACAACAGCCACAACGTCTATATCATGGCCGACA
AGCAGAAGAACGGCATCAAGGTGAACTTCAAGATCCGCCACAACATCGAGGACGGCAGCGTGCAGCTCGC
CGACCACT
