[The description below was written by a language model from this plasmid's Addgene catalogue record.]
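Description:
Golgi-DKAR is a mammalian expression plasmid built on the pcDNA3 backbone that encodes a genetically encoded, FRET-based reporter of protein kinase D (PKD) activity targeted to the Golgi apparatus. It is maintained in bacteria as a high-copy plasmid under ampicillin selection, and the backbone carries a neomycin resistance marker so that transfected mammalian cells can be selected with G418. The synthetic insert sits between retained HindIII and XbaI sites and is transcribed from the CMV promoter, which gives strong constitutive expression in most mammalian cell lines; the T7 and SP6 priming sites flanking the cloning region are listed for sequencing across the insert.

The reporter is a single fusion protein arranged as eNOS(1-33)–CFP–FHA2–substrate peptide–YFP. The N-terminal 33 residues of endothelial nitric oxide synthase serve as the Golgi-targeting element, anchoring the sensor at Golgi membranes. The sensing module between the two fluorescent proteins consists of an FHA2 phosphoamino acid-binding domain and a PKD-specific substrate sequence. When PKD phosphorylates the substrate, the phosphorylated peptide is bound intramolecularly by the FHA2 domain, producing a conformational change that alters the relationship between the CFP donor and YFP acceptor; according to the record, phosphorylation reduces FRET. Ratiometric imaging of CFP and YFP emission in live cells therefore provides a real-time readout of PKD activity specifically at the Golgi, and the construct is used to follow compartment-specific signalling, such as receptor-driven diacylglycerol production and PKD activation at Golgi membranes. No feature table was supplied, so finer details of the element layout are not stated in the record.
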