Addgene plasmid #49790: Golgi-DKAR
Purpose: FRET-based, Golgi-targeted kinase activity reporter for PKD
Depositing lab: Alexandra Newton. Depositing organization: University of California, San Diego (UCSD). Publication: Calcium transduces plasma membrane receptor signals to produce diacylglycerol at Golgi membranes. Kunkel MT, Newton AC. J Biol Chem. 2010 Jul 23;285(30):22748-52. doi: 10.1074/jbc.C110.123133. Epub 2010 Jun 2. PubMed 20519514.
Backbone
  Vector backbone: pcDNA3
  Backbone manufacturer: Invitrogen
  Backbone size w/o insert (bp): 5400
  Vector type: Mammalian Expression
  Selectable markers: Neomycin (select with G418)
Growth in bacteria
  Bacterial resistance: Ampicillin, 100 μg/mL
  Growth temperature: 37°C
  Growth strain: SURE
  Copy number: High Copy
Gene/Insert
  Gene/Insert name: D kinase activity reporter (alt name: eNOS-CFP-FHA2-peptide-YFP)
  Species: Synthetic
  Promoter: CMV
  Tag / fusion protein: eNOS(1-33) (N terminal on insert); CFP (N terminal on insert); YFP (C terminal on insert)
  Cloning method: Restriction Enzyme; 5′ cloning site Hind III (not destroyed); 3′ cloning site Xba I (not destroyed)
  Sequencing primers: 5′ T7; 3′ SP6
Terms and licenses: Academic/Nonprofit Terms; Industry Terms: Not Available to Industry
Depositor comments: Golgi-targeted, FRET-based PKD activation reporter (DKAR). Contains a PKD-specific substrate and phosphoamino acid-binding domain linking CFP and YFP. Upon phosphorylation by PKD, FRET is reduced.
How to cite: Golgi-DKAR was a gift from Alexandra Newton (Addgene plasmid # 49790 ; http://n2t.net/addgene:49790 ; RRID:Addgene_49790)
